>Addgene plasmid #36117 | pCX4-Sox2 | addgene partial sequence | sequence record 46461 | pBMN-5
CCTCTAGACTGCCGGATCCCATGTACAACATGATGGAGACGGAGCTGAAGCCGCCGGGCCCGCAGCAAAC
TTCGGGGGGCGGCGGCGGCAACTCCACCGCGGCGGCGGCCGGCGGCAACCAGAAAAACAGCCCGGACCGC
GTCAAGCGGCCCATGAATGCCTTCATGGTGTGGTCCCGCGGGCAGCGGCGCAAGATGGCCCAGGAGAACC
CCAAGATGCACAACTCGGAGATCAGCAAGCGCCTGGGCGCCGAGTGGAAACTTTTGTCGGAGACGGAGAA
GCGGCCGTTCATCGACGAGGCTAAGCGGCTGCGAGCGCTGCACATGAAGGAGCACCCGGATTATAAATAC
CGGCCCCGGCGGAAAACCAAGACGCTCATGAAGAAGGATAAGTACACGCTGCCCGGCGGGCTGCTGGCCC
CCGGCGGCAATAGCATGGCGAGCGGGGTCGGGGTGGGCGCCGGCCTGGGCGCGGGCGTGAACCAGCGCAT
GGACAGTTACGCGCACATGAACGGCTGGAGCAACGGCAGCTACAGCATGATGCAGGACCAGCTGGGCTAC
CCGCAGCACCCGGGCCTCAATGCGCACGGCGCAGCGCAGATGCAGCCCATGCACCGCTACGACGTGAGCG
CCCTGCAGTACAACTCCATGACCAGCTCGCAGACCTACATGAACG
