>Addgene plasmid #36117 | pCX4-Sox2 | addgene partial sequence | sequence record 46463 | IRES-F 5'-TGGCTCTCCTCAAGCGTATT-3'
ACCCCATTGTATGGGATCTGATCTGGGGCCTCGGTGCACATGCTTTACATGTGTTTAGTCGAGGTTAAAA
AAACGTCTAGGCCCCCCGAACCACGGGGACGTGGTTTTCCTTTGAAAAACACGATAATACCATGGTCATG
AAAACATTTAACATTTCTCAACAAGATCTAGAATTAGTAGAAGTAGCGACAGAGAAGATTACAATGCTTT
ATGAGGATAATAAACATCATGTGGGAGCGGCAATTCGTACGAAAACAGGAGAAATCATTTCGGCAGTACA
TATTGAAGCGTATATAGGACGAGTAACTGTTTGTGCAGAAGCCATTGCGATTGGTAGTGCAGTTTCGAAT
GGACAAAAGGATTTTGACACGATTGTAGCTGTTAGACACCCTTATTCTGACGAAGTAGATAGAAGTATTC
GAGTGGTAAGTCCTTGTGGTATGTGTAGGGAGTTGATTTCAGACTATGCACCAGATTGTTTTGTGTTAAT
AGAAATGAATGGCAAGTTAGTCAAAACTACGATTGAAGAACTCATTCCACTCAAATATACCCGAAATTAA
AAGTCGATCGACGATAAAATAAAAGATTTTATTTAGTCTCCAGAAAAAGGGGGGAATGAAAGACCCCACC
TGTAGGTTTGGCAAGCTAGCTTAAGTAACGCNTTTTGCAAGGCATGGAAAA
