[The description below was written by a language model from this plasmid's Addgene catalogue record.]
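Description:
pCX4-Sox2 is a retroviral expression vector built on the pCX4bsr backbone and carrying the human SOX2 coding sequence as its insert. It is propagated in E. coli under ampicillin selection, while the backbone provides blasticidin resistance as the selectable marker for transduced mammalian cells. The record lists the copy number and cloning method as unknown, and no feature table is available. The promoter driving SOX2, the origin of replication, the arrangement of the blasticidin cassette relative to the insert, and any tags or linkers are therefore not stated. As a retroviral vector, it would be expected to carry long terminal repeats flanking a packaging signal and the payload. This layout lets the transcript be packaged into viral particles in a suitable packaging cell line and then integrated stably into the genome of target cells, but these specific elements are not documented in the record.

SOX2 is an HMG-box transcription factor and one of the classic reprogramming factors used, together with partners such as OCT4, KLF4 and c-MYC, to convert somatic cells into induced pluripotent stem cells. The associated publication concerns modelling sporadic and familial Alzheimer's disease with induced pluripotent stem cells. This is consistent with the plasmid being used to produce retrovirus delivering SOX2 during reprogramming of human cells. More generally, it can be used for stable, integrating SOX2 overexpression in dividing mammalian cells, with blasticidin available to enrich for transduced populations.
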