Addgene plasmid #36117: pCX4-Sox2
Depositing lab: Steven Dowdy. Depositing organization: University of California, San Diego (UCSD). Publication: Probing sporadic and familial Alzheimer's disease using induced pluripotent stem cells. Israel MA, Yuan SH, Bardy C, Reyna SM, Mu Y, Herrera C, Hefferan MP, Van Gorp S, Nazor KL, Boscolo FS, Carson CT, Laurent LC, Marsala M, Gage FH, Remes AM, Koo EH, Goldstein LS. Nature. 2012 Jan 25;482(7384):216-20. doi: 10.1038/nature10821. PubMed 22278060.
Backbone
  Vector backbone: pCX4bsr
  Vector type: Retroviral
  Selectable markers: Blasticidin
Growth in bacteria
  Bacterial resistance: Ampicillin, 100 μg/mL
  Growth temperature: 37°C
  Growth strain: DH5alpha
  Copy number: Unknown
Gene/Insert
  Gene/Insert name: Sox2
  Species: H. sapiens (human)
  Entrez Gene: SOX2 (a.k.a. ANOP3, MCOPS3)
  Cloning method: Unknown
  Sequencing primers: 5′ Unknown; 3′ Unknown
Terms and licenses: Academic/Nonprofit Terms; Industry Terms: Not Available to Industry
How to cite: pCX4-Sox2 was a gift from Steven Dowdy (Addgene plasmid # 36117 ; http://n2t.net/addgene:36117 ; RRID:Addgene_36117)
